Addgene plasmid #158475: pLEX307-TMPRSS11D-puro
Purpose: Constitutive lentiviral expression of human TMPRSS11D.
Depositing lab: Alejandro Chavez & Sho Iketani. Depositing organization: Columbia University.
Backbone
  Vector backbone: pLEX307
  Vector type: Mammalian Expression, Lentiviral
  Selectable markers: Puromycin
Growth in bacteria
  Bacterial resistance: Ampicillin, 100 μg/mL
  Growth temperature: 30°C
  Growth strain: NEB Stable
  Copy number: High Copy
Gene/Insert
  Gene/Insert name: TMPRSS11D
  Species: H. sapiens (human)
  Entrez Gene: TMPRSS11D (a.k.a. ASP, HAT)
  Cloning method: Gateway Cloning
  Sequencing primers: 5′ EF1a-F; 3′ WPRE-R
Terms and licenses: Academic/Nonprofit Terms; Industry Terms: Not Available to Industry
Depositor comments: The authors have noticed that recombination within the pLEX307 backbone can occur. All users are advised to sequence the vectors and restriction digest them and run them on a gel to ensure they show the expected full length insert and plasmid size. In cases where recombination has occurred, it is typically between the viral LTR elements in the vector, although recombination between the gateway cloning sites has also been observed.
How to cite: pLEX307-TMPRSS11D-puro was a gift from Alejandro Chavez & Sho Iketani (Addgene plasmid # 158475 ; http://n2t.net/addgene:158475 ; RRID:Addgene_158475)
