[The description below was written by a language model from this plasmid's Addgene catalogue record and pLannotate feature annotations shown in this document.]
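Description:
pLEX307-TMPRSS11D-puro is a lentiviral transfer plasmid for constitutive expression of human TMPRSS11D (also known as HAT or ASP), a transmembrane serine protease that the annotation links to proteolytic processing of ACE2 and activation of coronavirus spike glycoproteins. It is built on the pLEX307 backbone and propagated in E. coli through a high-copy ColE1/pUC-type origin with ampicillin resistance. An f1 origin and remnants of a lac/T7/T3 cloning region are also present.

The viral portion has a third-generation, self-inactivating layout. An RSV promoter drives a truncated HIV-1 5' LTR, followed by the Ψ packaging signal with a gag fragment, and the RRE for Rev-dependent export of the genomic RNA. The 3' LTR carries the ΔU3 deletion, which silences LTR promoter activity after integration, and an SV40 polyadenylation signal lies downstream of it.

Within the provirus, an SV40 early promoter drives puromycin N-acetyltransferase for selection of transduced mammalian cells. This cassette is followed by the cPPT/CTS element, which aids nuclear import. The EF-1α promoter then drives the TMPRSS11D open reading frame, which was introduced by Gateway recombination and is therefore flanked by attB1 and attB2 sites. A V5 epitope tag lies just past attB2, but the record does not say whether the insert reads through into it. A WPRE downstream enhances transcript expression.

The depositors caution that the backbone is prone to recombination. This usually occurs between the LTRs and occasionally between the Gateway sites, so the plasmid's integrity should be verified. The 9,673 nt feature table comes from a full-plasmid sequencing result and agrees with the catalogue description.
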