Features (pLannotate 1.2.2; 33 found; start..end, strand, type, name):
     23..89      +  CDS            small t antigen (fragment): SV40 (simian virus 40) small t antigen
     96..1274    +  promoter       EF-1α promoter: strong constitutive promoter for human elongation factor EF-1α
   1294..1318    +  protein_bind   attB1: mutant version of attB; recombination site for the Gateway® BP reaction BP Clonase™
   1324..2577    +  CDS            TMPRSS11D: TM11D_HUMAN - Also known as HAT. Experimental evidence at protein level: Swiss-Prot protein existence level 1. May play some biological role in the host defense system on the mucous membrane independently of or in cooperation with other substances in airway mucous or bronchial secretions. Plays a role in the proteolytic processing of ACE2. Proteolytically cleaves and activates the human coronavirus 229E (HCoV-229E) spike glycoprotein which facilitate virus-cell membrane fusions; spike proteins are synthesized and maintained in precursor intermediate folding states and proteolysis permits the r
   2582..2606    -  protein_bind   attB2: mutant version of attB; recombination site for the Gateway® BP reaction BP Clonase™
   2614..2655    +  CDS            V5 tag: epitope tag from simian virus 5
   2706..3294    +  misc_feature   WPRE: woodchuck hepatitis virus posttranscriptional regulatory element
   3345..3364    +  misc_feature   cPPT/CTS (fragment): central polypurine tract and central termination sequence of HIV-1
   3366..3599    +  LTR            3' LTR (ΔU3): self-inactivating 3' long terminal repeat (LTR) from HIV-1
   3677..3798    +  polyA_signal   SV40 poly(A) signal: SV40 polyadenylation signal
   3838..3973    +  rep_origin     SV40 ori: SV40 origin of replication
   3994..4012    -  promoter       T7 promoter: promoter for bacteriophage T7 RNA polymerase
   4020..4175    +  CDS            lacZα (fragment): LacZα fragment of β-galactosidase; lacZ fragment
   4180..4608    +  rep_origin     f1 ori (sequence partly withheld): f1 bacteriophage origin of replication; arrow indicates direction of (+) strand synthesis
   4661..4765    +  promoter       AmpR promoter: bla
   4766..5626    +  CDS            AmpR: β-lactamase; bla; confers resistance to ampicillin, carbenicillin, and related antibiotics
   5797..6385    +  rep_origin     ori: high-copy-number ColE1/pMB1/pBR322/pUC origin of replication
   6568..6660    +  CDS            lacI (fragment): lac repressor; lacI; The lac repressor binds to the lac operator to inhibit transcription in E. coli. This inhibition can be relieved by adding lactose or isopropyl-β-D-thiogalactopyranoside (IPTG).
   6673..6694    +  protein_bind   CAP binding site: CAP binding activates transcription in the presence of cAMP. E. coli catabolite activator protein
   6709..6739    +  promoter       lac promoter: promoter for the E. coli lac operon
   6747..6763    +  protein_bind   lac operator: The lac repressor binds to the lac operator to inhibit transcription in E. coli. This inhibition can be relieved by adding lactose or isopropyl-β-D-thiogalactopyranoside (IPTG). lac repressor encoded by lacI
   6808..6826    +  promoter       T3 promoter: promoter for bacteriophage T3 RNA polymerase
   6854..7080    +  promoter       RSV promoter: Rous sarcoma virus enhancer/promoter
   7081..7261    +  LTR            5' LTR (truncated): truncated 5' long terminal repeat (LTR) from HIV-1
   7308..7433    +  misc_feature   HIV-1 Ψ: packaging signal of human immunodeficiency virus type 1
   7417..7780    +  CDS            HIV-1 gag (fragment): gag protein from human immunodeficiency virus 1; gag
   7926..8159    +  misc_feature   RRE: The Rev response element (RRE) of HIV-1 allows for Rev-dependent mRNA export from the nucleus to the cytoplasm.
   8536..8562    +  CDS            Rev (fragment): human immunodeficiency virus 1 (HIV-1) Rev protein; rev; enhances nuclear export of unspliced and incompletely spliced viral mRNAs
   8569..8592    +  promoter       SV40 promoter (fragment): SV40 early promoter
   8593..8664    +  promoter       SV40 promoter (fragment): SV40 enhancer and early promoter
   8688..8823    +  rep_origin     SV40 ori: SV40 origin of replication
   8869..9465    +  CDS            PuroR (fragment): puromycin N-acetyltransferase; pac from Streptomyces; confers resistance to puromycin
   9514..9631    +  misc_feature   cPPT/CTS: central polypurine tract and central termination sequence of HIV-1
>Addgene plasmid #158475 | pLEX307-TMPRSS11D-puro | addgene full sequence | sequence record 308143 | Addgene NGS Result
CTCGAGGCCTGCAGGTGCAAAGATGGATAAAGTTTTAAACAGAGAGGAATCTTTGCAGCTAATGGACCTT
CTAGGTCTTGAAAGGAGTGGGAATTGGCTCCGGTGCCCGTCAGTGGGCAGAGCGCACATCGCCCACAGTC
CCCGAGAAGTTGGGGGGAGGGGTCGGCAATTGAACCGGTGCCTAGAGAAGGTGGCGCGGGGTAAACTGGG
AAAGTGATGTCGTGTACTGGCTCCGCCTTTTTCCCGAGGGTGGGGGAGAACCGTATATAAGTGCAGTAGT
CGCCGTGAACGTTCTTTTTCGCAACGGGTTTGCCGCCAGAACACAGGTAAGTGCCGTGTGTGGTTCCCGC
GGGCCTGGCCTCTTTACGGGTTATGGCCCTTGCGTGCCTTGAATTACTTCCACCTGGCTGCAGTACGTGA
TTCTTGATCCCGAGCTTCGGGTTGGAAGTGGGTGGGAGAGTTCGAGGCCTTGCGCTTAAGGAGCCCCTTC
GCCTCGTGCTTGAGTTGAGGCCTGGCCTGGGCGCTGGGGCCGCCGCGTGCGAATCTGGTGGCACCTTCGC
GCCTGTCTCGCTGCTTTCGATAAGTCTCTAGCCATTTAAAATTTTTGATGACCTGCTGCGACGCTTTTTT
TCTGGCAAGATAGTCTTGTAAATGCGGGCCAAGATCTGCACACTGGTATTTCGGTTTTTGGGGCCGCGGG
CGGCGACGGGGCCCGTGCGTCCCAGCGCACATGTTCGGCGAGGCGGGGCCTGCGAGCGCGGCCACCGAGA
ATCGGACGGGGGTAGTCTCAAGCTGGCCGGCCTGCTCTGGTGCCTGGCCTCGCGCCGCCGTGTATCGCCC
CGCCCTGGGCGGCAAGGCTGGCCCGGTCGGCACCAGTTGCGTGAGCGGAAAGATGGCCGCTTCCCGGCCC
TGCTGCAGGGAGCTCAAAATGGAGGACGCGGCGCTCGGGAGAGCGGGCGGGTGAGTCACCCACACAAAGG
AAAAGGGCCTTTCCGTCCTCAGCCGTCGCTTCATGTGACTCCACGGAGTACCGGGCGCCGTCCAGGCACC
TCGATTAGTTCTCGAGCTTTTGGAGTACGTCGTCTTTAGGTTGGGGGGAGGGGTTTTATGCGATGGAGTT
TCCCCACACTGAGTGGGTGGAGACTGAAGTTAGGCCAGCTTGGCACTTGATGTAATTCTCCTTGGAATTT
GCCCTTTTTGAGTTTGGATCTTGGTTCATTCTCAAGCCTCAGACAGTGGTTCAAAGTTTTTTTCTTCCAT
TTCAGGTGTCGTGAGGCTAGCATCGATTGATCAACAAGTTTGTACAAAAAAGCAGGCTACAAAATGTATA
GGCCAGCACGTGTAACTTCGACTTCAAGATTTCTGAATCCATATGTAGTATGTTTCATTGTCGTCGCAGG
GGTAGTGATCCTGGCAGTCACCATAGCTCTACTTGTTTACTTTTTAGCTTTTGATCAAAAATCTTACTTT
TATAGGAGCAGTTTTCAACTCCTAAATGTTGAATATAATAGTCAGTTAAATTCACCAGCTACACAGGAAT
ACAGGACTTTGAGTGGAAGAATTGAATCTCTGATTACTAAAACATTCAAAGAATCAAATTTAAGAAATCA
GTTCATCAGAGCTCATGTTGCCAAACTGAGGCAAGATGGTAGTGGTGTGAGAGCGGATGTTGTCATGAAA
TTTCAATTCACTAGAAATAACAATGGAGCATCAATGAAAAGCAGAATTGAGTCTGTTTTACGACAAATGC
TGAATAACTCTGGAAACCTGGAAATAAACCCTTCAACTGAGATAACATCACTTACTGACCAGGCTGCAGC
AAATTGGCTTATTAATGAATGTGGGGCCGGTCCAGACCTAATAACATTGTCTGAGCAGAGAATCCTTGGA
GGCACTGAGGCTGAGGAGGGAAGCTGGCCGTGGCAAGTCAGTCTGCGGCTCAATAATGCCCACCACTGTG
GAGGCAGCCTGATCAATAACATGTGGATCCTGACAGCAGCTCACTGCTTCAGAAGCAACTCTAATCCTCG
TGACTGGATTGCCACGTCTGGTATTTCCACAACATTTCCTAAACTAAGAATGAGAGTAAGAAATATTTTA
ATTCATAACAATTATAAATCTGCAACTCATGAAAATGACATTGCACTTGTGAGACTTGAGAACAGTGTCA
CCTTTACCAAAGATATCCATAGTGTGTGTCTCCCAGCTGCTACCCAGAATATTCCACCTGGCTCTACTGC
TTATGTAACAGGATGGGGCGCTCAAGAATATGCTGGCCACACAGTTCCAGAGCTAAGGCAAGGACAGGTC
AGAATAATAAGTAATGATGTATGTAATGCACCACATAGTTATAATGGAGCCATCTTGTCTGGAATGCTGT
GTGCTGGAGTACCTCAAGGTGGAGTGGACGCATGTCAGGGTGACTCTGGTGGCCCACTAGTACAAGAAGA
CTCACGGCGGCTTTGGTTTATTGTGGGGATAGTAAGCTGGGGAGATCAGTGTGGCCTGCCGGATAAGCCA
GGAGTGTATACTCGAGTGACAGCCTACCTTGACTGGATTAGGCAACAAACTGGGATCTAGAACCCAGCTT
TCTTGTACAAAGTGGTTGATATCGGTAAGCCTATCCCTAACCCTCTCCTCGGTCTCGATTCTACGTAGTA
ATGAACTAGTACCGGTTAAGTCGACAATCAACGCGTTAAGTCGACAATCAACCTCTGGATTACAAAATTT
GTGAAAGATTGACTGGTATTCTTAACTATGTTGCTCCTTTTACGCTATGTGGATACGCTGCTTTAATGCC
TTTGTATCATGCTATTGCTTCCCGTATGGCTTTCATTTTCTCCTCCTTGTATAAATCCTGGTTGCTGTCT
CTTTATGAGGAGTTGTGGCCCGTTGTCAGGCAACGTGGCGTGGTGTGCACTGTGTTTGCTGACGCAACCC
CCACTGGTTGGGGCATTGCCACCACCTGTCAGCTCCTTTCCGGGACTTTCGCTTTCCCCCTCCCTATTGC
CACGGCGGAACTCATCGCCGCCTGCCTTGCCCGCTGCTGGACAGGGGCTCGGCTGTTGGGCACTGACAAT
TCCGTGGTGTTGTCGGGGAAATCATCGTCCTTTCCTTGGCTGCTCGCCTGTGTTGCCACCTGGATTCTGC
GCGGGACGTCCTTCTGCTACGTCCCTTCGGCCCTCAATCCAGCGGACCTTCCTTCCCGCGGCCTGCTGCC
GGCTCTGCGGCCTCTTCCGCGTCTTCGCCTTCGCCCTCAGACGAGTCGGATCTCCCTTTGGGCCGCCTCC
CCGCGTCGACTTTAAGACCAATGACTTACAAGGCAGCTGTAGATCTTAGCCACTTTTTAAAAGAAAAGGG
GGGACTGGAAGGGCTAATTCACTCCCAACGAAGACAAGATCTGCTTTTTGCTTGTACTGGGTCTCTCTGG
TTAGACCAGATCTGAGCCTGGGAGCTCTCTGGCTAACTAGGGAACCCACTGCTTAAGCCTCAATAAAGCT
TGCCTTGAGTGCTTCAAGTAGTGTGTGCCCGTCTGTTGTGTGACTCTGGTAACTAGAGATCCCTCAGACC
CTTTTAGTCAGTGTGGAAAATCTCTAGCAGTACGTATAGTAGTTCATGTCATCTTATTATTCAGTATTTA
TAACTTGCAAAGAAATGAATATCAGAGAGTGAGAGGAACTTGTTTATTGCAGCTTATAATGGTTACAAAT
AAAGCAATAGCATCACAAATTTCACAAATAAAGCATTTTTTTCACTGCATTCTAGTTGTGGTTTGTCCAA
ACTCATCAATGTATCTTATCATGTCTGGCTCTAGCTATCCCGCCCCTAACTCCGCCCATCCCGCCCCTAA
CTCCGCCCAGTTCCGCCCATTCTCCGCCCCATGGCTGACTAATTTTTTTTATTTATGCAGAGGCCGAGGC
CGCCTCGGCCTCTGAGCTATTCCAGAAGTAGTGAGGAGGCTTTTTTGGAGGCCTAGGGACGTACCCAATT
CGCCCTATAGTGAGTCGTATTACGCGCGCTCACTGGCCGTCGTTTTACAACGTCGTGACTGGGAAAACCC
TGGCGTTACCCAACTTAATCGCCTTGCAGCACATCCCCCTTTCGCCAGCTGGCGTAATAGCGAAGAGGCC
CGCACCGATCGCCCTTCCCAACAGTTGCGCAGCCTGAATGGCGAATGGG
[124 nt withheld, positions 4180-4303]
C
[91 nt withheld, positions 4305-4395]
A
[49 nt withheld, positions 4397-4445]
CCTTTGACGTTGGAGTCCACGTTCTTT
[37 nt withheld, positions 4473-4509]
ACCCTATCTCGGTCTATTCTTTTGATTTATAAGGGATTTTGCCGATTTCGGCCTATTGGTTAAAAAATGA
GCTGATTTAACAAAAATTTAACGCGAATTTTAACAAAATATTAACGCTTACAATTTAGGTGGCACTTTTC
GGGGAAATGTGCGCGGAACCCCTATTTGTTTATTTTTCTAAATACATTCAAATATGTATCCGCTCATGAG
ACAATAACCCTGATAAATGCTTCAATAATATTGAAAAAGGAAGAGTATGAGTATTCAACATTTCCGTGTC
GCCCTTATTCCCTTTTTTGCGGCATTTTGCCTTCCTGTTTTTGCTCACCCAGAAACGCTGGTGAAAGTAA
AAGATGCTGAAGATCAGTTGGGTGCACGAGTGGGTTACATCGAACTGGATCTCAACAGCGGTAAGATCCT
TGAGAGTTTTCGCCCCGAAGAACGTTTTCCAATGATGAGCACTTTTAAAGTTCTGCTATGTGGCGCGGTA
TTATCCCGTATTGACGCCGGGCAAGAGCAACTCGGTCGCCGCATACACTATTCTCAGAATGACTTGGTTG
AGTACTCACCAGTCACAGAAAAGCATCTTACGGATGGCATGACAGTAAGAGAATTATGCAGTGCTGCCAT
AACCATGAGTGATAACACTGCGGCCAACTTACTTCTGACAACGATCGGAGGACCGAAGGAGCTAACCGCT
TTTTTGCACAACATGGGGGATCATGTAACTCGCCTTGATCGTTGGGAACCGGAGCTGAATGAAGCCATAC
CAAACGACGAGCGTGACACCACGATGCCTGTAGCAATGGCAACAACGTTGCGCAAACTATTAACTGGCGA
ACTACTTACTCTAGCTTCCCGGCAACAATTAATAGACTGGATGGAGGCGGATAAAGTTGCAGGACCACTT
CTGCGCTCGGCCCTTCCGGCTGGCTGGTTTATTGCTGATAAATCTGGAGCCGGTGAGCGTGGGTCTCGCG
GTATCATTGCAGCACTGGGGCCAGATGGTAAGCCCTCCCGTATCGTAGTTATCTACACGACGGGGAGTCA
GGCAACTATGGATGAACGAAATAGACAGATCGCTGAGATAGGTGCCTCACTGATTAAGCATTGGTAACTG
TCAGACCAAGTTTACTCATATATACTTTAGATTGATTTAAAACTTCATTTTTAATTTAAAAGGATCTAGG
TGAAGATCCTTTTTGATAATCTCATGACCAAAATCCCTTAACGTGAGTTTTCGTTCCACTGAGCGTCAGA
CCCCGTAGAAAAGATCAAAGGATCTTCTTGAGATCCTTTTTTTCTGCGCGTAATCTGCTGCTTGCAAACA
AAAAAACCACCGCTACCAGCGGTGGTTTGTTTGCCGGATCAAGAGCTACCAACTCTTTTTCCGAAGGTAA
CTGGCTTCAGCAGAGCGCAGATACCAAATACTGTTCTTCTAGTGTAGCCGTAGTTAGGCCACCACTTCAA
GAACTCTGTAGCACCGCCTACATACCTCGCTCTGCTAATCCTGTTACCAGTGGCTGCTGCCAGTGGCGAT
AAGTCGTGTCTTACCGGGTTGGACTCAAGACGATAGTTACCGGATAAGGCGCAGCGGTCGGGCTGAACGG
GGGGTTCGTGCACACAGCCCAGCTTGGAGCGAACGACCTACACCGAACTGAGATACCTACAGCGTGAGCT
ATGAGAAAGCGCCACGCTTCCCGAAGGGAGAAAGGCGGACAGGTATCCGGTAAGCGGCAGGGTCGGAACA
GGAGAGCGCACGAGGGAGCTTCCAGGGGGAAACGCCTGGTATCTTTATAGTCCTGTCGGGTTTCGCCACC
TCTGACTTGAGCGTCGATTTTTGTGATGCTCGTCAGGGGGGCGGAGCCTATGGAAAAACGCCAGCAACGC
GGCCTTTTTACGGTTCCTGGCCTTTTGCTGGCCTTTTGCTCACATGTTCTTTCCTGCGTTATCCCCTGAT
TCTGTGGATAACCGTATTACCGCCTTTGAGTGAGCTGATACCGCTCGCCGCAGCCGAACGACCGAGCGCA
GCGAGTCAGTGAGCGAGGAAGCGGAAGAGCGCCCAATACGCAAACCGCCTCTCCCCGCGCGTTGGCCGAT
TCATTAATGCAGCTGGCACGACAGGTTTCCCGACTGGAAAGCGGGCAGTGAGCGCAACGCAATTAATGTG
AGTTAGCTCACTCATTAGGCACCCCAGGCTTTACACTTTATGCTTCCGGCTCGTATGTTGTGTGGAATTG
TGAGCGGATAACAATTTCACACAGGAAACAGCTATGACCATGATTACGCCAAGCGCGCAATTAACCCTCA
CTAAAGGGAACAAAAGCTGGAGCTGCAAGCTTAATGTAGTCTTATGCAATACTCTTGTAGTCTTGCAACA
TGGTAACGATGAGTTAGCAACATGCCTTACAAGGAGAGAAAAAGCACCGTGCATGCCGATTGGTGGAAGT
AAGGTGGTACGATCGTGCCTTATTAGGAAGGCAACAGACGGGTCTGACATGGATTGGACGAACCACTGAA
TTGCCGCATTGCAGAGATATTGTATTTAAGTGCCTAGCTCGATACATAAACGGGTCTCTCTGGTTAGACC
AGATCTGAGCCTGGGAGCTCTCTGGCTAACTAGGGAACCCACTGCTTAAGCCTCAATAAAGCTTGCCTTG
AGTGCTTCAAGTAGTGTGTGCCCGTCTGTTGTGTGACTCTGGTAACTAGAGATCCCTCAGACCCTTTTAG
TCAGTGTGGAAAATCTCTAGCAGTGGCGCCCGAACAGGGACTTGAAAGCGAAAGGGAAACCAGAGGAGCT
CTCTCGACGCAGGACTCGGCTTGCTGAAGCGCGCACGGCAAGAGGCGAGGGGCGGCGACTGGTGAGTACG
CCAAAAATTTTGACTAGCGGAGGCTAGAAGGAGAGAGATGGGTGCGAGAGCGTCAGTATTAAGCGGGGGA
GAATTAGATCGCGATGGGAAAAAATTCGGTTAAGGCCAGGGGGAAAGAAAAAATATAAATTAAAACATAT
AGTATGGGCAAGCAGGGAGCTAGAACGATTCGCAGTTAATCCTGGCCTGTTAGAAACATCAGAAGGCTGT
AGACAAATACTGGGACAGCTACAACCATCCCTTCAGACAGGATCAGAAGAACTTAGATCATTATATAATA
CAGTAGCAACCCTCTATTGTGTGCATCAAAGGATAGAGATAAAAGACACCAAGGAAGCTTTAGACAAGAT
AGAGGAAGAGCAAAACAAAAGTAAGACCACCGCACAGCAAGCGGCCGCTGATCTTCAGACCTGGAGGAGG
AGATATGAGGGACAATTGGAGAAGTGAATTATATAAATATAAAGTAGTAAAAATTGAACCATTAGGAGTA
GCACCCACCAAGGCAAAGAGAAGAGTGGTGCAGAGAGAAAAAAGAGCAGTGGGAATAGGAGCTTTGTTCC
TTGGGTTCTTGGGAGCAGCAGGAAGCACTATGGGCGCAGCGTCAATGACGCTGACGGTACAGGCCAGACA
ATTATTGTCTGGTATAGTGCAGCAGCAGAACAATTTGCTGAGGGCTATTGAGGCGCAACAGCATCTGTTG
CAACTCACAGTCTGGGGCATCAAGCAGCTCCAGGCAAGAATCCTGGCTGTGGAAAGATACCTAAAGGATC
AACAGCTCCTGGGGATTTGGGGTTGCTCTGGAAAACTCATTTGCACCACTGCTGTGCCTTGGAATGCTAG
TTGGAGTAATAAATCTCTGGAACAGATTTGGAATCACACGACCTGGATGGAGTGGGACAGAGAAATTAAC
AATTACACAAGCTTAATACACTCCTTAATTGAAGAATCGCAAAACCAGCAAGAAAAGAATGAACAAGAAT
TATTGGAATTAGATAAATGGGCAAGTTTGTGGAATTGGTTTAACATAACAAATTGGCTGTGGTATATAAA
ATTATTCATAATGATAGTAGGAGGCTTGGTAGGTTTAAGAATAGTTTTTGCTGTACTTTCTATAGTGAAT
AGAGTTAGGCAGGGATATTCACCATTATCGTTTCAGACCCACCTCCCAACCCCGAGGGGACCCATGCATT
GCATCTCAATTAGTCAGCAACCAGGTGTGGAAAGTCCCCAGGCTCCCCAGCAGGCAGAAGTATGCAAAGC
ATGCGTCTCAATTAGTCAGCAACCATAGTCCCGCCCCTAACTCCGCCCATCCCGCCCCTAACTCCGCCCA
GTTCCGCCCATTCTCCGCCCCATGGCTGACTAATTTTTTTTATTTATGCAGAGGCCGAGGCCGCCTCGGC
CTCTGAGCTATTCCAGAAGTAGTGAGGAGGCTTTTTTGGAGGCCTAGGCTTTTGCAAAAAGCTTTCTAGA
GGTACCACCGGAGCTTACCATGACCGAGTACAAGCCCACGGTGCGCCTCGCCACCCGCGACGACGTCCCC
AGGGCCGTACGCACCCTCGCCGCCGCGTTCGCCGACTACCCCGCCACGCGCCACACCGTCGATCCGGACC
GCCACATCGAGCGGGTCACCGAGCTGCAAGAACTCTTCCTCACGCGCGTCGGGCTCGACATCGGCAAGGT
GTGGGTCGCGGACGACGGCGCCGCCGTGGCGGTCTGGACCACGCCGGAGAGCGTCGAAGCGGGGGCGGTG
TTCGCCGAGATCGGCCCGCGCATGGCCGAGTTGAGCGGTTCCCGGCTGGCCGCGCAGCAACAGATGGAAG
GCCTCCTGGCGCCGCACCGGCCCAAGGAGCCCGCGTGGTTCCTGGCCACCGTCGGCGTCTCGCCCGACCA
CCAGGGCAAGGGTCTGGGCAGCGCCGTCGTGCTCCCCGGAGTGGAGGCGGCCGAGCGCGCCGGGGTGCCC
GCCTTCCTGGAGACCTCCGCGCCCCGCAACCTCCCCTTCTACGAGCGGCTCGGCTTCACCGTCACCGCCG
ACGTCGAGGTGCCCGAAGGACCGCGCACCTGGTGCATGACCCGCAAGCCCGGTGCCAGTTAACGAATTCT
AGATCTTGAGACAAATGGCAGTATTCATCCACAATTTTAAAAGAAAAGGGGGGATTGGGGGGTACAGTGC
AGGGGAAAGAATAGTAGACATAATAGCAACAGACATACAAACTAAAGAATTACAAAAACAAATTACAAAA
ATTCAAAATTTTCGGGTTTATTACAGGGACAGCAGAGATCCACTTTGGCGCCGG
